Addgene plasmid #225994: pEF2-FL-hAxl_gR1
Purpose: Expresses a chimeric contruct having N-terminal human Axl and C-terminal human Interferon Gamma Receptor
Depositing lab: Raymond Birge & Sergei Kotenko. Depositing organization: Rutgers, The State University of New Jersey. Publication: Receptor tyrosine kinases, TYRO3, AXL, and MER, demonstrate distinct patterns and complex regulation of ligand-induced activation. Tsou WI, Nguyen KQ, Calarese DA, Garforth SJ, Antes AL, Smirnov SV, Almo SC, Birge RB, Kotenko SV. J Biol Chem. 2014 Sep 12;289(37):25750-63. doi: 10.1074/jbc.M114.569020. Epub 2014 Jul 29. PubMed 25074926.
Backbone
  Vector backbone: pEF2
  Vector type: Mammalian Expression
  Selectable markers: Neomycin (select with G418)
Growth in bacteria
  Bacterial resistance: Ampicillin, 100 μg/mL
  Growth temperature: 37°C
  Growth strain: DH5alpha
  Copy number: High Copy
Gene/Insert
  Cloning method: Unknown
  Sequencing primers: 5′ ttcttccatttcaggtgtcg; 3′ gtcgaggctgatcagcgagc
Terms and licenses: Academic/Nonprofit Terms; Industry Terms: Not Available to Industry
How to cite: pEF2-FL-hAxl_gR1 was a gift from Raymond Birge & Sergei Kotenko (Addgene plasmid # 225994 ; http://n2t.net/addgene:225994 ; RRID:Addgene_225994)
