[The description below was written by a language model from this plasmid's Addgene catalogue record and pLannotate feature annotations shown in this document.]
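Description:
pEF2-FL-hAxl_gR1 is an 8.1 kb mammalian expression plasmid built on the pEF2 backbone. It encodes a chimeric receptor in which an N-terminal portion of human AXL is joined to a C-terminal portion of human interferon gamma receptor 1 (IFNGR1). It is propagated in E. coli as a high-copy plasmid through a ColE1/pUC-type origin, with ampicillin selection provided by the AmpR (β-lactamase) cassette. An f1 origin is also present. For selection in mammalian cells, an SV40 enhancer/early promoter drives a neomycin phosphotransferase gene terminated by an SV40 poly(A) signal, which confers G418 resistance.

The expression cassette uses the strong constitutive human EF-1α promoter and ends with the bovine growth hormone polyadenylation signal. Downstream of the promoter, the annotation shows a FLAG epitope (the "FL" in the name), followed directly by an AXL fragment of about 1.3 kb and then an IFNGR1 fragment of about 0.7 kb. The two annotated fragments overlap slightly at the fusion junction. The record does not define the exact domain boundaries, nor which receptor contributes the transmembrane segment. The arrangement is consistent with an AXL ligand-binding ectodomain coupled to the signalling region of IFNGR1, the part that engages JAK/STAT components.

Such a design would convert engagement of the AXL portion by its ligand into an interferon-gamma-receptor-type signalling output. This fits the associated publication, which studied ligand-induced activation of the TYRO3, AXL and MER receptor tyrosine kinases. The remaining annotations, including CMV enhancer, small t antigen, ble, lacI and bom fragments, the lac promoter/operator and an SP6 promoter, appear to be backbone remnants rather than functional parts of the payload.
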