Features (pLannotate 1.2.2; 22 found; start..end, strand, type, name):
    152..170     +  enhancer       CMV enhancer (fragment): human cytomegalovirus immediate early enhancer
    195..261     +  CDS            small t antigen (fragment): SV40 (simian virus 40) small t antigen
    268..1446    +  promoter       EF-1α promoter: strong constitutive promoter for human elongation factor EF-1α
   1547..1567    +  CDS            FLAG (fragment): FLAG® epitope tag, followed by an enterokinase cleavage site
   1577..2869    +  CDS            AXL (fragment): UFO_HUMAN - Also known as UFO. Experimental evidence at protein level: Swiss-Prot protein existence level 1. (Microbial infection) Acts as a receptor for Ebolavirus, possibly through GAS6 binding to phosphatidyl-serine at the surface of virion envelope. From Homo sapiens (Human).
   2828..3556    +  CDS            IFNGR1 (fragment): INGR1_HUMAN - Experimental evidence at protein level: Swiss-Prot protein existence level 1. Receptor subunit for interferon gamma/INFG that plays crucial roles in antimicrobial, antiviral, and antitumor responses by activating effector immune cells and enhancing antigen presentation (PubMed:20015550). Associates with transmembrane accessory factor IFNGR2 to form a functional receptor (PubMed:7615558, PubMed:2971451, PubMed:7617032, PubMed:10986460, PubMed:7673114). Upon ligand binding, the intracellular domain of IFNGR1 opens out to allow association of downstream signaling components JAK1 and
   3581..3599    -  promoter       SP6 promoter: promoter for bacteriophage SP6 RNA polymerase
   3625..3849    +  polyA_signal   bGH poly(A) signal: bovine growth hormone polyadenylation signal
   3853..3874    +  promoter       SV40 promoter (fragment): SV40 enhancer and early promoter
   3895..4323    +  rep_origin     f1 ori (sequence partly withheld): f1 bacteriophage origin of replication; arrow indicates direction of (+) strand synthesis
   4337..4666    +  promoter       SV40 promoter: SV40 enhancer and early promoter
   4733..5524    +  CDS            neo: KKA2_KLEPN - Also known as kan, nptII. Experimental evidence at protein level: Swiss-Prot protein existence level 1. Resistance to kanamycin, neomycin, paromomycin, ribostamycin, butirosin and gentamicin B. From Klebsiella pneumoniae.
   5548..5706    +  CDS            ble (fragment): BLE_KLEPN - Experimental evidence at protein level: Swiss-Prot protein existence level 1. Binding protein with a strong affinity to the bleomycin family of antibiotics. Binds to CL990; an antimitotic-antibiotic compound. From Klebsiella pneumoniae.
   5701..5822    +  polyA_signal   SV40 poly(A) signal: SV40 polyadenylation signal
   5895..5911    -  protein_bind   lac operator: The lac repressor binds to the lac operator to inhibit transcription in E. coli. This inhibition can be relieved by adding lactose or isopropyl-β-D-thiogalactopyranoside (IPTG). lac repressor encoded by lacI
   5919..5949    -  promoter       lac promoter: promoter for the E. coli lac operon
   5964..5985    -  protein_bind   CAP binding site: CAP binding activates transcription in the presence of cAMP. E. coli catabolite activator protein
   5998..6090    -  CDS            lacI (fragment): lac repressor; lacI; The lac repressor binds to the lac operator to inhibit transcription in E. coli. This inhibition can be relieved by adding lactose or isopropyl-β-D-thiogalactopyranoside (IPTG).
   6273..6861    -  rep_origin     ori: high-copy-number ColE1/pMB1/pBR322/pUC origin of replication
   7032..7892    -  CDS            AmpR: β-lactamase; bla; confers resistance to ampicillin, carbenicillin, and related antibiotics
   7893..7997    -  promoter       AmpR promoter: bla
   8056..8108    -  misc_feature   bom (fragment): basis of mobility region from pBR322
>Addgene plasmid #225994 | pEF2-FL-hAxl_gR1 | addgene full sequence | sequence record 454318 | Addgene NGS Result
CTCCCTGCTTGTGTGTTGGAGGTCGCTGAGTAGTGCGCGAGCAAAATTTAAGCTACAACAAGGCAAGGCT
TGACCGACAATTGCATGAAGAATCTGCTTAGGGTTAGGCGTTTTGCGCTGCTTCGCGATGTACGGGCCAG
ATATACGCGTTGACATTGATTATTGACTAGGCTTTTGCAAAAAGCTTTGCAAAGATGGATAAAGTTTTAA
ACAGAGAGGAATCTTTGCAGCTAATGGACCTTCTAGGTCTTGAAAGGAGTGGGAATTGGCTCCGGTGCCC
GTCAGTGGGCAGAGCGCACATCGCCCACAGTCCCCGAGAAGTTGGGGGGAGGGGTCGGCAATTGAACCGG
TGCCTAGAGAAGGTGGCGCGGGGTAAACTGGGAAAGTGATGTCGTGTACTGGCTCCGCCTTTTTCCCGAG
GGTGGGGGAGAACCGTATATAAGTGCAGTAGTCGCCGTGAACGTTCTTTTTCGCAACGGGTTTGCCGCCA
GAACACAGGTAAGTGCCGTGTGTGGTTCCCGCGGGCCTGGCCTCTTTACGGGTTATGGCCCTTGCGTGCC
TTGAATTACTTCCACCTGGCTGCAGTACGTGATTCTTGATCCCGAGCTTCGGGTTGGAAGTGGGTGGGAG
AGTTCGAGGCCTTGCGCTTAAGGAGCCCCTTCGCCTCGTGCTTGAGTTGAGGCCTGGCCTGGGCGCTGGG
GCCGCCGCGTGCGAATCTGGTGGCACCTTCGCGCCTGTCTCGCTGCTTTCGATAAGTCTCTAGCCATTTA
AAATTTTTGATGACCTGCTGCGACGCTTTTTTTCTGGCAAGATAGTCTTGTAAATGCGGGCCAAGATCTG
CACACTGGTATTTCGGTTTTTGGGGCCGCGGGCGGCGACGGGGCCCGTGCGTCCCAGCGCACATGTTCGG
CGAGGCGGGGCCTGCGAGCGCGGCCACCGAGAATCGGACGGGGGTAGTCTCAAGCTGGCCGGCCTGCTCT
GGTGCCTGGCCTCGCGCCGCCGTGTATCGCCCCGCCCTGGGCGGCAAGGCTGGCCCGGTCGGCACCAGTT
GCGTGAGCGGAAAGATGGCCGCTTCCCGGCCCTGCTGCAGGGAGCTCAAAATGGAGGACGCGGCGCTCGG
GAGAGCGGGCGGGTGAGTCACCCACACAAAGGAAAAGGGCCTTTCCGTCCTCAGCCGTCGCTTCATGTGA
CTCCACGGAGTACCGGGCGCCGTCCAGGCACCTCGATTAGTTCTCGAGCTTTTGGAGTACGTCGTCTTTA
GGTTGGGGGGAGGGGTTTTATGCGATGGAGTTTCCCCACACTGAGTGGGTGGAGACTGAAGTTAGGCCAG
CTTGGCACTTGATGTAATTCTCCTTGGAATTTGCCCTTTTTGAGTTTGGATCTTGGTTCATTCTCAAGCC
TCAGACAGTGGTTCAAAGTTTTTTTCTTCCATTTCAGGTGTCGTGAGGAATTAGCTTGGTACCGAGCTCG
GATCGGGGCCATGCGACCGACGCTGCTGTGGTCGCTGCTGCTGCTGCTCGGAGTCTTCGCCGCCGCCGCC
GCCGACTACAAGGACGACGATGACAAGGCGGATCCCGAAGAAAGTCCCTTCGTGGGCAACCCAGGGAATA
TCACAGGTGCCCGGGGACTCACGGGCACCCTTCGGTGTCAGCTCCAGGTTCAGGGAGAGCCCCCCGAGGT
ACATTGGCTTCGGGATGGACAGATCCTGGAGCTCGCGGACAGCACCCAGACCCAGGTGCCCCTGGGTGAG
GATGAACAGGATGACTGGATAGTGGTCAGCCAGCTCAGAATCACCTCCCTGCAGCTTTCCGACACGGGAC
AGTACCAGTGTTTGGTGTTTCTGGGACATCAGACCTTCGTGTCCCAGCCTGGCTATGTTGGGCTGGAGGG
CTTGCCTTACTTCCTGGAGGAGCCCGAAGACAGGACTGTGGCCGCCAACACCCCCTTCAACCTGAGCTGC
CAAGCTCAGGGACCCCCAGAGCCCGTGGACCTACTCTGGCTCCAGGATGCTGTCCCCCTGGCCACGGCTC
CAGGTCACGGCCCCCAGCGCAGCCTGCATGTTCCAGGGCTGAACAAGACATCCTCTTTCTCCTGCGAAGC
CCATAACGCCAAGGGGGTCACCACATCCCGCACAGCCACCATCACAGTGCTCCCCCAGCAGCCCCGTAAC
CTCCACCTGGTCTCCCGCCAACCCACGGAGCTGGAGGTGGCTTGGACTCCAGGCCTGAGCGGCATCTACC
CCCTGACCCACTGCACCCTGCAGGCTGTGCTGTCAGACGATGGGATGGGCATCCAGGCGGGAGAACCAGA
CCCCCCAGAGGAGCCCCTCACCTCGCAAGCATCCGTGCCCCCCCATCAGCTTCGGCTAGGCAGCCTCCAT
CCTCACACCCCTTATCACATCCGCGTGGCATGCACCAGCAGCCAGGGCCCCTCATCCTGGACCCACTGGC
TTCCTGTGGAGACGCCGGAGGGAGTGCCCCTGGGCCCCCCTGAGAACATTAGTGCTACGCGGAATGGGAG
CCAGGCCTTCGTGCATTGGCAAGAGCCCCGGGCGCCCCTGCAGGGTACCCTGTTAGGGTACCGGCTGGCG
TATCAAGGCCAGGACACCCCAGAGGTGCTAATGGACATAGGGCTAAGGCAAGAGGTGACCCTGGAGCTGC
AGGGGGACGGGTCTGTGTCCAATCTGACAGTGTGTGTGGCAGCCTACACTGCTGCTGGGGATGGACCCTG
GAGCCTCCCAGTACCCCTGGAGGCCTGGCGCCCAGGGCAAGCACAGCCAGTCCACCAGCTGGTGAAGGAA
CCTTCAACTCCTGCCTTCTCGTGGCCCTGGCTAGCGCCAGTTGTTGCTGCTTTACTACTCTTTCTAGTGC
TTAGCCTGGTATTCATCTGTTTTTATATTAAGAAAATTAATCCATTGAAGGAAAAAAGCATAATATTACC
CAAGTCCTTGATCTCTGTGGTAAGAAGTGCTACTTTAGAGACAAAACCTGAATCAAAATATGTATCACTC
ATCACGTCATACCAGCCATTTTCCTTAGAAAAGGAGGTGGTCTGTGAAGAGCCGTTGTCTCCAGCAACAG
TTCCAGGCATGCATACCGAAGACAATCCAGGAAAAGTGGAACATACAGAAGAACTTTCTAGTATAACAGA
AGTGGTGACTACTGAAGAAAATATTCCTGACGTGGTCCCGGGCAGCCATCTGACTCCAATAGAGAGAGAG
AGTTCTTCACCTTTAAGTAGTAACCAGTCTGAACCTGGCAGCATCGCTTTGAACTCGTATCACTCCAGAA
ATTGTTCTGAGAGTGATCACTCCAGAAATGGTTTTGATACTGATTCCAGCTGTCTGGAATCACATAGCTC
CTTATCTGACTCAGAATTTCCCCCAAATAATAAAGGTGAAATAAAAACAGAAGGACAAGAGCTCATAACC
GTAATAAAAGCCCCCACCTCCTTTGGTTATGATAAACCACATGTGCTAGTGGATCTACTTGTGGATGATA
GCGGTAAAGAGTCCTTGATTGGTTATAGACCAACAGAAGATTCCAAAGAATTTTCATGAATTCCTACTAG
AGGGCCCTATTCTATAGTGTCACCTAAATGCTAGAGCTCGCTGATCAGCCTCGACTGTGCCTTCTAGTTG
CCAGCCATCTGTTGTTTGCCCCTCCCCCGTGCCTTCCTTGACCCTGGAAGGTGCCACTCCCACTGTCCTT
TCCTAATAAAATGAGGAAATTGCATCGCATTGTCTGAGTAGGTGTCATTCTATTCTGGGGGGTGGGGTGG
GGCAGGACAGCAAGGGGGAGGATTGGGAAGACAATAGCAGGCATGCTGGGGATGCGGTGGGCTCTATGGC
TTCTGAGGCGGAAAGAACCAGCTGGGGCTCTAGGGGGTATCCCC
[124 nt withheld, positions 3895-4018]
C
[91 nt withheld, positions 4020-4110]
A
[49 nt withheld, positions 4112-4160]
CCTTTGACGTTGGAGTCCACGTTCTTT
[37 nt withheld, positions 4188-4224]
ACCCTATCTCGGTCTATTCTTTTGATTTATAAGGGATTTTGCCGATTTCGGCCTATTGGTTAAAAAATGA
GCTGATTTAACAAAAATTTAACGCGAATTAATTCTGTGGAATGTGTGTCAGTTAGGGTGTGGAAAGTCCC
CAGGCTCCCCAGCAGGCAGAAGTATGCAAAGCATGCATCTCAATTAGTCAGCAACCAGGTGTGGAAAGTC
CCCAGGCTCCCCAGCAGGCAGAAGTATGCAAAGCATGCATCTCAATTAGTCAGCAACCATAGTCCCGCCC
CTAACTCCGCCCATCCCGCCCCTAACTCCGCCCAGTTCCGCCCATTCTCCGCCCCATGGCTGACTAATTT
TTTTTATTTATGCAGAGGCCGAGGCCGCCTCTGCCTCTGAGCTATTCCAGAAGTAGTGAGGAGGCTTTTT
TGGAGGCCTAGGCTTTTGCAAAAAGCTCCCGGGAGCTTGTATATCCATTTTCGGATCTGATCAAGAGACA
GGATGAGGATCGTTTCGCATGATTGAACAAGATGGATTGCACGCAGGTTCTCCGGCCGCTTGGGTGGAGA
GGCTATTCGGCTATGACTGGGCACAACAGACAATCGGCTGCTCTGATGCCGCCGTGTTCCGGCTGTCAGC
GCAGGGGCGCCCGGTTCTTTTTGTCAAGACCGACCTGTCCGGTGCCCTGAATGAACTGCAGGACGAGGCA
GCGCGGCTATCGTGGCTGGCCACGACGGGCGTTCCTTGCGCAGCTGTGCTCGACGTTGTCACTGAAGCGG
GAAGGGACTGGCTGCTATTGGGCGAAGTGCCGGGGCAGGATCTCCTGTCATCTCACCTTGCTCCTGCCGA
GAAAGTATCCATCATGGCTGATGCAATGCGGCGGCTGCATACGCTTGATCCGGCTACCTGCCCATTCGAC
CACCAAGCGAAACATCGCATCGAGCGAGCACGTACTCGGATGGAAGCCGGTCTTGTCGATCAGGATGATC
TGGACGAAGAGCATCAGGGGCTCGCGCCAGCCGAACTGTTCGCCAGGCTCAAGGCGCGCATGCCCGACGG
CGAGGATCTCGTCGTGACCCATGGCGATGCCTGCTTGCCGAATATCATGGTGGAAAATGGCCGCTTTTCT
GGATTCATCGACTGTGGCCGGCTGGGTGTGGCGGACCGCTATCAGGACATAGCGTTGGCTACCCGTGATA
TTGCTGAAGAGCTTGGCGGCGAATGGGCTGACCGCTTCCTCGTGCTTTACGGTATCGCCGCTCCCGATTC
GCAGCGCATCGCCTTCTATCGCCTTCTTGACGAGTTCTTCTGAGCGGGACTCTGGGGTTCGAAATGACCG
ACCAAGCGACGCCCAACCTGCCATCACGAGATTTCGATTCCACCGCCGCCTTCTATGAAAGGTTGGGCTT
CGGAATCGTTTTCCGGGACGCCGGCTGGATGATCCTCCAGCGCGGGGATCTCATGCTGGAGTTCTTCGCC
CACCCCAACTTGTTTATTGCAGCTTATAATGGTTACAAATAAAGCAATAGCATCACAAATTTCACAAATA
AAGCATTTTTTTCACTGCATTCTAGTTGTGGTTTGTCCAAACTCATCAATGTATCTTATCATGTCTGTAT
ACCGTCGACCTCTAGCTAGAGCTTGGCGTAATCATGGTCATAGCTGTTTCCTGTGTGAAATTGTTATCCG
CTCACAATTCCACACAACATACGAGCCGGAAGCATAAAGTGTAAAGCCTGGGGTGCCTAATGAGTGAGCT
AACTCACATTAATTGCGTTGCGCTCACTGCCCGCTTTCCAGTCGGGAAACCTGTCGTGCCAGCTGCATTA
ATGAATCGGCCAACGCGCGGGGAGAGGCGGTTTGCGTATTGGGCGCTCTTCCGCTTCCTCGCTCACTGAC
TCGCTGCGCTCGGTCGTTCGGCTGCGGCGAGCGGTATCAGCTCACTCAAAGGCGGTAATACGGTTATCCA
CAGAATCAGGGGATAACGCAGGAAAGAACATGTGAGCAAAAGGCCAGCAAAAGGCCAGGAACCGTAAAAA
GGCCGCGTTGCTGGCGTTTTTCCATAGGCTCCGCCCCCCTGACGAGCATCACAAAAATCGACGCTCAAGT
CAGAGGTGGCGAAACCCGACAGGACTATAAAGATACCAGGCGTTTCCCCCTGGAAGCTCCCTCGTGCGCT
CTCCTGTTCCGACCCTGCCGCTTACCGGATACCTGTCCGCCTTTCTCCCTTCGGGAAGCGTGGCGCTTTC
TCATAGCTCACGCTGTAGGTATCTCAGTTCGGTGTAGGTCGTTCGCTCCAAGCTGGGCTGTGTGCACGAA
CCCCCCGTTCAGCCCGACCGCTGCGCCTTATCCGGTAACTATCGTCTTGAGTCCAACCCGGTAAGACACG
ACTTATCGCCACTGGCAGCAGCCACTGGTAACAGGATTAGCAGAGCGAGGTATGTAGGCGGTGCTACAGA
GTTCTTGAAGTGGTGGCCTAACTACGGCTACACTAGAAGAACAGTATTTGGTATCTGCGCTCTGCTGAAG
CCAGTTACCTTCGGAAAAAGAGTTGGTAGCTCTTGATCCGGCAAACAAACCACCGCTGGTAGCGGTGGTT
TTTTTGTTTGCAAGCAGCAGATTACGCGCAGAAAAAAAGGATCTCAAGAAGATCCTTTGATCTTTTCTAC
GGGGTCTGACGCTCAGTGGAACGAAAACTCACGTTAAGGGATTTTGGTCATGAGATTATCAAAAAGGATC
TTCACCTAGATCCTTTTAAATTAAAAATGAAGTTTTAAATCAATCTAAAGTATATATGAGTAAACTTGGT
CTGACAGTTACCAATGCTTAATCAGTGAGGCACCTATCTCAGCGATCTGTCTATTTCGTTCATCCATAGT
TGCCTGACTCCCCGTCGTGTAGATAACTACGATACGGGAGGGCTTACCATCTGGCCCCAGTGCTGCAATG
ATACCGCGAGACCCACGCTCACCGGCTCCAGATTTATCAGCAATAAACCAGCCAGCCGGAAGGGCCGAGC
GCAGAAGTGGTCCTGCAACTTTATCCGCCTCCATCCAGTCTATTAATTGTTGCCGGGAAGCTAGAGTAAG
TAGTTCGCCAGTTAATAGTTTGCGCAACGTTGTTGCCATTGCTACAGGCATCGTGGTGTCACGCTCGTCG
TTTGGTATGGCTTCATTCAGCTCCGGTTCCCAACGATCAAGGCGAGTTACATGATCCCCCATGTTGTGCA
AAAAAGCGGTTAGCTCCTTCGGTCCTCCGATCGTTGTCAGAAGTAAGTTGGCCGCAGTGTTATCACTCAT
GGTTATGGCAGCACTGCATAATTCTCTTACTGTCATGCCATCCGTAAGATGCTTTTCTGTGACTGGTGAG
TACTCAACCAAGTCATTCTGAGAATAGTGTATGCGGCGACCGAGTTGCTCTTGCCCGGCGTCAATACGGG
ATAATACCGCGCCACATAGCAGAACTTTAAAAGTGCTCATCATTGGAAAACGTTCTTCGGGGCGAAAACT
CTCAAGGATCTTACCGCTGTTGAGATCCAGTTCGATGTAACCCACTCGTGCACCCAACTGATCTTCAGCA
TCTTTTACTTTCACCAGCGTTTCTGGGTGAGCAAAAACAGGAAGGCAAAATGCCGCAAAAAAGGGAATAA
GGGCGACACGGAAATGTTGAATACTCATACTCTTCCTTTTTCAATATTATTGAAGCATTTATCAGGGTTA
TTGTCTCATGAGCGGATACATATTTGAATGTATTTAGAAAAATAAACAAATAGGGGTTCCGCGCACATTT
CCCCGAAAAGTGCCACCTGACGTCGACGGATCGGGAGATCTCCCGATCCCCTATGGTGCACTCTCAGTAC
AATCTGCTCTGATGCCGCATAGTTAAGCCAGTATCTG
